Addgene plasmid #83467: HOP-flash
Purpose: TEAD-YAP/TAZ tx activity reporter. 8xwt TEAD binding sites with minimal promoter plus luciferase reporter gene
Depositing lab: Barry Gumbiner. Depositing organization: University of Virginia. Publication: Adhesion to fibronectin regulates Hippo signaling via the FAK-Src-PI3K pathway. Kim NG, Gumbiner BM. J Cell Biol. 2015 Aug 3;210(3):503-15. doi: 10.1083/jcb.201501025. Epub 2015 Jul 27. PubMed 26216901.
Backbone
  Vector backbone: pGL3-basic
  Backbone manufacturer: Promega
  Backbone size w/o insert (bp): 4797
  Vector type: Luciferase
Growth in bacteria
  Bacterial resistance: Ampicillin, 100 μg/mL
  Growth temperature: 37°C
  Growth strain: DH5alpha
  Copy number: High Copy
Gene/Insert
  Gene/Insert name: Multimerized TEAD binding sites in the promoter of CTGF with minimal promoter (alt name: TEAD reporter)
  Species: H. sapiens (human)
  Insert size (bp): 223
  GenBank ID: 7003, 8463,7005, 7004
  Entrez Gene: CCN2 (a.k.a. CTGF, HCS24, IBP-8, IGFBP8, NOV2)
  Cloning method: Restriction Enzyme; 5′ cloning site SacI (not destroyed); 3′ cloning site XhoI (not destroyed)
  Sequencing primers: 5′ RVprimer3; 3′ LucNrev
Terms and licenses: Academic/Nonprofit Terms; Industry Terms: Not Available to Industry
How to cite: HOP-flash was a gift from Barry Gumbiner (Addgene plasmid # 83467 ; http://n2t.net/addgene:83467 ; RRID:Addgene_83467)
