[The description below was written by a language model from this plasmid's Addgene catalogue record and pLannotate feature annotations shown in this document.]
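Description:
HOP-flash is a firefly luciferase reporter plasmid built on the pGL3-basic backbone and designed to read out TEAD-dependent transcription driven by the Hippo pathway coactivators YAP and TAZ. It is a roughly 5 kb plasmid intended for transfection into mammalian cells. In bacteria it is maintained at high copy through a ColE1/pUC-type origin and selected with ampicillin via the β-lactamase gene under its own promoter. An f1 origin is also present, which permits single-stranded DNA production. The short tetracycline-resistance, lacZα and SV40 large T antigen matches in the annotation are fragments and most likely backbone remnants, not functional genes.

The payload is a 223 bp insert placed between the SacI and XhoI sites upstream of the reporter. It consists of eight wild-type TEAD binding sites, multimerized from the promoter of human CTGF (CCN2), followed by a minimal TATA-box promoter with low basal activity; the annotation detects only a fragment of this minimal promoter and does not mark the TEAD sites themselves. This synthetic promoter drives the enhanced luc+ firefly luciferase coding sequence, which is terminated by the SV40 late polyadenylation signal. Upstream of the insert, a synthetic poly(A) signal and the α2-globin RNA polymerase II pause site block read-through transcription from the backbone, keeping background low.

Because the minimal promoter is weak on its own, luciferase output depends on TEAD factors and their YAP/TAZ partners occupying the multimerized sites. This makes the plasmid a convenient luminescence assay for Hippo signaling activity, for example in studies of how cell adhesion regulates the pathway.
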