Features (pLannotate 1.2.2; 12 found; start..end, strand, type, name):
    298..315     +  promoter       minP (fragment): minimal TATA-box promoter with low basal activity
    379..2031    +  CDS            luciferase: firefly luciferase; luc+; enhanced luc+ version of the luciferase gene
   2072..2193    -  polyA_signal   SV40 poly(A) signal: SV40 polyadenylation signal
   2216..2284    -  CDS            large T antigen (fragment): large T antigen from SV40 (simian virus 40)
   2300..2432    +  CDS            TcR (fragment): tetracycline efflux protein; tet; confers resistance to tetracycline
   2612..3200    -  rep_origin     ori: high-copy-number ColE1/pMB1/pBR322/pUC origin of replication
   3371..4231    -  CDS            AmpR: β-lactamase; bla; confers resistance to ampicillin, carbenicillin, and related antibiotics
   4232..4336    -  promoter       AmpR promoter: bla
   4363..4791    +  rep_origin     f1 ori (sequence partly withheld): f1 bacteriophage origin of replication; arrow indicates direction of (+) strand synthesis
   4823..4890    -  CDS            lacZα (fragment): LacZα fragment of β-galactosidase; lacZ fragment
   4949..4997    +  polyA_signal   poly(A) signal: synthetic polyadenylation signal
   5011..82      +  misc_feature   pause site (across the origin): RNA polymerase II transcriptional pause signal from the human α2 globin gene
>Addgene plasmid #83467 | HOP-flash | addgene full sequence | sequence record 350804 | Addgene NGS Result
CTCCATCAAAACAAAACGAAACAAAACAAACTAGCAAAATAGGCTGTCCCCAGTGCAAGTGCAGGTGCCA
GAACATTTCTCTATCGATAGGTACCGAGCTCGGATCCACTAGTAACGGCCGCCAGTGTGCTGGAATTCGC
CCTTGGTGGGGAGGAATGCGAGGAATGTCCCTGTTTGTGGTGGGGAGGAATGCGAGGAATGTCCCTGTTT
GTGGTGGGGAGGAATGCGAGGAATGTCCCTGTTTGTGGTGGGGAGGAATGCGAGGAATGTCCCTGTTTAA
GGGCGAATTCTGCAGATTAGAGGGTATATAATGGATCCGGTACTCGAGATCTGCGATCTAAGTAAGCTTG
GCATTCCGGTACTGTTGGTAAAGCCACCATGGAAGACGCCAAAAACATAAAGAAAGGCCCGGCGCCATTC
TATCCGCTGGAAGATGGAACCGCTGGAGAGCAACTGCATAAGGCTATGAAGAGATACGCCCTGGTTCCTG
GAACAATTGCTTTTACAGATGCACATATCGAGGTGGACATCACTTACGCTGAGTACTTCGAAATGTCCGT
TCGGTTGGCAGAAGCTATGAAACGATATGGGCTGAATACAAATCACAGAATCGTCGTATGCAGTGAAAAC
TCTCTTCAATTCTTTATGCCGGTGTTGGGCGCGTTATTTATCGGAGTTGCAGTTGCGCCCGCGAACGACA
TTTATAATGAACGTGAATTGCTCAACAGTATGGGCATTTCGCAGCCTACCGTGGTGTTCGTTTCCAAAAA
GGGGTTGCAAAAAATTTTGAACGTGCAAAAAAAGCTCCCAATCATCCAAAAAATTATTATCATGGATTCT
AAAACGGATTACCAGGGATTTCAGTCGATGTACACGTTCGTCACATCTCATCTACCTCCCGGTTTTAATG
AATACGATTTTGTGCCAGAGTCCTTCGATAGGGACAAGACAATTGCACTGATCATGAACTCCTCTGGATC
TACTGGTCTGCCTAAAGGTGTCGCTCTGCCTCATAGAACTGCCTGCGTGAGATTCTCGCATGCCAGAGAT
CCTATTTTTGGCAATCAAATCATTCCGGATACTGCGATTTTAAGTGTTGTTCCATTCCATCACGGTTTTG
GAATGTTTACTACACTCGGATATTTGATATGTGGATTTCGAGTCGTCTTAATGTATAGATTTGAAGAAGA
GCTGTTTCTGAGGAGCCTTCAGGATTACAAGATTCAAAGTGCGCTGCTGGTGCCAACCCTATTCTCCTTC
TTCGCCAAAAGCACTCTGATTGACAAATACGATTTATCTAATTTACACGAAATTGCTTCTGGTGGCGCTC
CCCTCTCTAAGGAAGTCGGGGAAGCGGTTGCCAAGAGGTTCCATCTGCCAGGTATCAGGCAAGGATATGG
GCTCACTGAGACTACATCAGCTATTCTGATTACACCCGAGGGGGATGATAAACCGGGCGCGGTCGGTAAA
GTTGTTCCATTTTTTGAAGCGAAGGTTGTGGATCTGGATACCGGGAAAACGCTGGGCGTTAATCAAAGAG
GCGAACTGTGTGTGAGAGGTCCTATGATTATGTCCGGTTATGTAAACAATCCGGAAGCGACCAACGCCTT
GATTGACAAGGATGGATGGCTACATTCTGGAGACATAGCTTACTGGGACGAAGACGAACACTTCTTCATC
GTTGACCGCCTGAAGTCTCTGATTAAGTACAAAGGCTATCAGGTGGCTCCCGCTGAATTGGAATCCATCT
TGCTCCAACACCCCAACATCTTCGACGCAGGTGTCGCAGGTCTTCCCGACGATGACGCCGGTGAACTTCC
CGCCGCCGTTGTTGTTTTGGAGCACGGAAAGACGATGACGGAAAAAGAGATCGTGGATTACGTCGCCAGT
CAAGTAACAACCGCGAAAAAGTTGCGCGGAGGAGTTGTGTTTGTGGACGAAGTACCGAAAGGTCTTACCG
GAAAACTCGACGCAAGAAAAATCAGAGAGATCCTCATAAAGGCCAAGAAGGGCGGAAAGATCGCCGTGTA
ATTCTAGAGTCGGGGCGGCCGGCCGCTTCGAGCAGACATGATAAGATACATTGATGAGTTTGGACAAACC
ACAACTAGAATGCAGTGAAAAAAATGCTTTATTTGTGAAATTTGTGATGCTATTGCTTTATTTGTAACCA
TTATAAGCTGCAATAAACAAGTTAACAACAACAATTGCATTCATTTTATGTTTCAGGTTCAGGGGGAGGT
GTGGGAGGTTTTTTAAAGCAAGTAAAACCTCTACAAATGTGGTAAAATCGATAAGGATCCGTCGACCGAT
GCCCTTGAGAGCCTTCAACCCAGTCAGCTCCTTCCGGTGGGCGCGGGGCATGACTATCGTCGCCGCACTT
ATGACTGTCTTCTTTATCATGCAACTCGTAGGACAGGTGCCGGCAGCGCTCTTCCGCTTCCTCGCTCACT
GACTCGCTGCGCTCGGTCGTTCGGCTGCGGCGAGCGGTATCAGCTCACTCAAAGGCGGTAATACGGTTAT
CCACAGAATCAGGGGATAACGCAGGAAAGAACATGTGAGCAAAAGGCCAGCAAAAGGCCAGGAACCGTAA
AAAGGCCGCGTTGCTGGCGTTTTTCCATAGGCTCCGCCCCCCTGACGAGCATCACAAAAATCGACGCTCA
AGTCAGAGGTGGCGAAACCCGACAGGACTATAAAGATACCAGGCGTTTCCCCCTGGAAGCTCCCTCGTGC
GCTCTCCTGTTCCGACCCTGCCGCTTACCGGATACCTGTCCGCCTTTCTCCCTTCGGGAAGCGTGGCGCT
TTCTCATAGCTCACGCTGTAGGTATCTCAGTTCGGTGTAGGTCGTTCGCTCCAAGCTGGGCTGTGTGCAC
GAACCCCCCGTTCAGCCCGACCGCTGCGCCTTATCCGGTAACTATCGTCTTGAGTCCAACCCGGTAAGAC
ACGACTTATCGCCACTGGCAGCAGCCACTGGTAACAGGATTAGCAGAGCGAGGTATGTAGGCGGTGCTAC
AGAGTTCTTGAAGTGGTGGCCTAACTACGGCTACACTAGAAGAACAGTATTTGGTATCTGCGCTCTGCTG
AAGCCAGTTACCTTCGGAAAAAGAGTTGGTAGCTCTTGATCCGGCAAACAAACCACCGCTGGTAGCGGTG
GTTTTTTTGTTTGCAAGCAGCAGATTACGCGCAGAAAAAAAGGATCTCAAGAAGATCCTTTGATCTTTTC
TACGGGGTCTGACGCTCAGTGGAACGAAAACTCACGTTAAGGGATTTTGGTCATGAGATTATCAAAAAGG
ATCTTCACCTAGATCCTTTTAAATTAAAAATGAAGTTTTAAATCAATCTAAAGTATATATGAGTAAACTT
GGTCTGACAGTTACCAATGCTTAATCAGTGAGGCACCTATCTCAGCGATCTGTCTATTTCGTTCATCCAT
AGTTGCCTGACTCCCCGTCGTGTAGATAACTACGATACGGGAGGGCTTACCATCTGGCCCCAGTGCTGCA
ATGATACCGCGAGACCCACGCTCACCGGCTCCAGATTTATCAGCAATAAACCAGCCAGCCGGAAGGGCCG
AGCGCAGAAGTGGTCCTGCAACTTTATCCGCCTCCATCCAGTCTATTAATTGTTGCCGGGAAGCTAGAGT
AAGTAGTTCGCCAGTTAATAGTTTGCGCAACGTTGTTGCCATTGCTACAGGCATCGTGGTGTCACGCTCG
TCGTTTGGTATGGCTTCATTCAGCTCCGGTTCCCAACGATCAAGGCGAGTTACATGATCCCCCATGTTGT
GCAAAAAAGCGGTTAGCTCCTTCGGTCCTCCGATCGTTGTCAGAAGTAAGTTGGCCGCAGTGTTATCACT
CATGGTTATGGCAGCACTGCATAATTCTCTTACTGTCATGCCATCCGTAAGATGCTTTTCTGTGACTGGT
GAGTACTCAACCAAGTCATTCTGAGAATAGTGTATGCGGCGACCGAGTTGCTCTTGCCCGGCGTCAATAC
GGGATAATACCGCGCCACATAGCAGAACTTTAAAAGTGCTCATCATTGGAAAACGTTCTTCGGGGCGAAA
ACTCTCAAGGATCTTACCGCTGTTGAGATCCAGTTCGATGTAACCCACTCGTGCACCCAACTGATCTTCA
GCATCTTTTACTTTCACCAGCGTTTCTGGGTGAGCAAAAACAGGAAGGCAAAATGCCGCAAAAAAGGGAA
TAAGGGCGACACGGAAATGTTGAATACTCATACTCTTCCTTTTTCAATATTATTGAAGCATTTATCAGGG
TTATTGTCTCATGAGCGGATACATATTTGAATGTATTTAGAAAAATAAACAAATAGGGGTTCCGCGCACA
TTTCCCCGAAAAGTGCCACCTG
[124 nt withheld, positions 4363-4486]
C
[91 nt withheld, positions 4488-4578]
A
[49 nt withheld, positions 4580-4628]
CCTTTGACGTTGGAGTCCACGTTCTTT
[37 nt withheld, positions 4656-4692]
ACCCTATCTCGGTCTATTCTTTTGATTTATAAGGGATTTTGCCGATTTCGGCCTATTGGTTAAAAAATGA
GCTGATTTAACAAAAATTTAACGCGAATTTTAACAAAATATTAACGCTTACAATTTGCCATTCGCCATTC
AGGCTGCGCAACTGTTGGGAAGGGCGATCGGTGCGGGCCTCTTCGCTATTACGCCAGCCCAAGCTACCAT
GATAAGTAAGTAATATTAAGGTACGGGAGGTACTTGGAGCGGCCGCAATAAAATATCTTTATTTTCATTA
CATCTGTGTGTTGGTTTTTTGTGTGAATCGATAGTACTAACATACGCT
