>Addgene plasmid #83467 | HOP-flash | addgene partial sequence | sequence record 161715 | POPFOP-F2 5'-GTGTGAATCGATAGTACTAACATACGC-3'
AAACAAAACGAAACAAAACAAACTAGCAAAATAGGCTGTCCCCAGTGCAAGTGCAGGTGCCAGAACATTT
CTCTATCGATAGGTACCGAGCTCGGATCCACTAGTAACGGCCGCCAGTGTGCTGGAATTCGCCCTTGGTG
GGGAGGAATGCGAGGAATGTCCCTGTTTGTGGTGGGGAGGAATGCGAGGAATGTCCCTGTTTGTGGTGGG
GAGGAATGCGAGGAATGTCCCTGTTTGTGGTGGGGAGGAATGCGAGGAATGTCCCTGTTTAAGGGCGAAT
TCTGCAGATTAGAGGGTATATAATGGATCCGGTACTCGAGATCTGCGATCTAAGTAAGCTTGGCATTCCG
GTACTGTTGGTAAAGCCACCATGGAAGACGCCAAAAACATAAAGAAAGGCCCGGCGCCATTCTATCCGCT
GGAAGATGGAACCGCTGGAGAGCAACTGCATAAGGCTATGAAGAGATACGCCCTGGTTCCTGGAACAATT
GCTTTTACAGATGCACATATCGAGGTGGACATCACTTACGCTGAGTACTTCGAAATGTCCGTTCGGTTGG
CAGAAGCTATGAAACGATATGGGCTGAATACAAATCACAGAATCGTCGTATGCAGTGAAAACTCTCTTCA
ATTCTTTATGCCGGTGTTGGGCGCGTTATTTATCGGAGTTGCAGTTGCGCCCGCGAACGACATTTATAAT
GAACGTGAATTGCTCAACAGTATGGGCATTTCGCAGCCTACCGTGGTGTTCGTTTCCAAAAAGGGGTTGC
AAAAAATTTTGAACGTGCAAAAAAAGCTCCCAATCATCCAAAAAATTATTATCATGGATTCTAAAACGGA
TTACCAGGGATTTCAGTCGATGTACACGTTCGTCACATCTCATCTACCTCCCGGTTTTAATGAATACGAT
TTTGTGCCAGAGTCCTTCGATAGGGACAAG
