>Addgene plasmid #83467 | HOP-flash | addgene partial sequence | sequence record 161716 | EBV-rev 5'-GTGGTTTGTCCAAACTCATC-3'
GTCTGCTCGAAGCGGCCGGCCGCCCCGACTCTAGAATTACACGGCGATCTTTCCGCCCTTCTTGGCCTTT
ATGAGGATCTCTCTGATTTTTCTTGCGTCGAGTTTTCCGGTAAGACCTTTCGGTACTTCGTCCACAAACA
CAACTCCTCCGCGCAACTTTTTCGCGGTTGTTACTTGACTGGCGACGTAATCCACGATCTCTTTTTCCGT
CATCGTCTTTCCGTGCTCCAAAACAACAACGGCGGCGGGAAGTTCACCGGCGTCATCGTCGGGAAGACCT
GCGACACCTGCGTCGAAGATGTTGGGGTGTTGGAGCAAGATGGATTCCAATTCAGCGGGAGCCACCTGAT
AGCCTTTGTACTTAATCAGAGACTTCAGGCGGTCAACGATGAAGAAGTGTTCGTCTTCGTCCCAGTAAGC
TATGTCTCCAGAATGTAGCCATCCATCCTTGTCAATCAAGGCGTTGGTCGCTTCCGGATTGTTTACATAA
CCGGACATAATCATAGGACCTCTCACACACAGTTCGCCTCTTTGATTAACGCCCAGCGTTTTCCCGGTAT
CCAGATCCACAACCTTCGCTTCAAAAAATGGAACAACTTTACCGACCGCGCCCGGTTTATCATCCCCCTC
GGGTGTAATCAGAATAGCTGATGTAGTCTCAGTGAGCCCATATCCTTGCCTGATACCTGGCAGATGGAAC
CTCTTGGCAACCGCTTCCCCGACTTCCTTAGAGAGGGGAGCGCCACCAGAAGCAATTTCGTGTAAATTAG
ATAAATCGTATTTGTCAATCAGAGTGCTTTTGGCGAAGAAGGAGAATAGGGTTGGCACCAGCAGCGCACT
TTGAATCTTGTAATCCTGAAGGCTCCTCAGAAACAGCTCTTCTTCAAATCTATACATTAAGACGACTCGA
AATCCACATATCAAATATCCGAGTGTAGTAAACATTCCAAAACCGTGATGGAATGGAACAACACTTAAAA
TCGCAGTATCCGGAATGATTTGATTGCCAAAAATAGGATCTCTGGCATGCGAGAATCTCACGCAGGCAGT
TCTATGAGGCAGAGCGACACCTTTAGGCAGACCAGTAGATCCAGAGGAGTTCATGATCAGTGCAATTGTC
TTGTCCCTATCGAAG
